>Addgene plasmid #215868 | psiCHECK-VIM270-gCM | addgene full sequence | sequence record 431664 | Addgene NGS Result
AGATCTGCGCAGCACCATGGCCTGAAATAACCTCTGAAAGAGGAACTTGGTTAGGTACCTTCTGAGGCGG
AAAGAACCAGCTGTGGAATGTGTGTCAGTTAGGGTGTGGAAAGTCCCCAGGCTCCCCAGCAGGCAGAAGT
ATGCAAAGCATGCATCTCAATTAGTCAGCAACCAGGTGTGGAAAGTCCCCAGGCTCCCCAGCAGGCAGAA
GTATGCAAAGCATGCATCTCAATTAGTCAGCAACCATAGTCCCGCCCCTAACTCCGCCCATCCCGCCCCT
AACTCCGCCCAGTTCCGCCCATTCTCCGCCCCATGGCTGACTAATTTTTTTTATTTATGCAGAGGCCGAG
GCCGCCTCGGCCTCTGAGCTATTCCAGAAGTAGTGAGGAGGCTTTTTTGGAGGCCTAGGCTTTTGCAAAA
AGCTTGATTCTTCTGACACAACAGTCTCGAACTTAAGCTGCAGAAGTTGGTCGTGAGGCACTGGGCAGGT
AAGTATCAAGGTTACAAGACAGGTTTAAGGAGACCAATAGAAACTGGGCTTGTCGAGACAGAGAAGACTC
TTGCGTTTCTGATAGGCACCTATTGGTCTTACTGACATCCACTTTGCCTTTCTCTCCACAGGTGTCCACT
CCCAGTTCAATTACAGCTCTTAAGGCTAGAGTACTTAATACGACTCACTATAGGCTAGCCACCATGGCTT
CCAAGGTGTACGACCCCGAGCAACGCAAACGCATGATCACTGGGCCTCAGTGGTGGGCTCGCTGCAAGCA
AATGAACGTGCTGGACTCCTTCATCAACTACTATGATTCCGAGAAGCACGCCGAGAACGCCGTGATTTTT
CTGCATGGTAACGCTGCCTCCAGCTACCTGTGGAGGCACGTCGTGCCTCACATCGAGCCCGTGGCTAGAT
GCATCATCCCTGATCTGATCGGAATGGGTAAGTCCGGCAAGAGCGGGAATGGCTCATATCGCCTCCTGGA
TCACTACAAGTACCTCACCGCTTGGTTCGAGCTGCTGAACCTTCCAAAGAAAATCATCTTTGTGGGCCAC
GACTGGGGGGCTTGTCTGGCCTTTCACTACTCCTACGAGCACCAAGACAAGATCAAGGCCATCGTCCATG
CTGAGAGTGTCGTGGACGTGATCGAGTCCTGGGACGAGTGGCCTGACATCGAGGAGGATATCGCCCTGAT
CAAGAGCGAAGAGGGCGAGAAAATGGTGCTTGAGAATAACTTCTTCGTCGAGACCATGCTCCCAAGCAAG
ATCATGCGGAAACTGGAGCCTGAGGAGTTCGCTGCCTACCTGGAGCCATTCAAGGAGAAGGGCGAGGTTA
GACGGCCTACCCTCTCCTGGCCTCGCGAGATCCCTCTCGTTAAGGGAGGCAAGCCCGACGTCGTCCAGAT
TGTCCGCAACTACAACGCCTACCTTCGGGCCAGCGACGATCTGCCTAAGATGTTCATCGAGTCCGACCCT
GGGTTCTTTTCCAACGCTATTGTCGAGGGAGCTAAGAAGTTCCCTAACACCGAGTTCGTGAAGGTGAAGG
GCCTCCACTTCAGCCAGGAGGACGCTCCAGATGAAATGGGTAAGTACATCAAGAGCTTCGTGGAGCGCGT
GCTGAAGAACGAGCAGTAATTCTAGGCGATCGCTCGAGCGCCATCAACACCGAGTTCAAGAGAATTCGTT
TAAACCTAGAGCGGCCGCTGGCCGCAATAAAATATCTTTATTTTCATTACATCTGTGTGTTGGTTTTTTG
TGTGAGGATCCAGGTGGCACTTTTCGGGGAAATGTGCGCGGAACCCCTATTTGTTTATTTTTCTAAATAC
ATTCAAATATGTATCCGCTCATGAGACAATAACCCTGATAAATGCTTCAATAATATTGAAAAAGGAAGAG
TATGAGTATTCAACATTTCCGTGTCGCCCTTATTCCCTTTTTTGCGGCATTTTGCCTTCCTGTTTTTGCT
CACCCAGAAACGCTGGTGAAAGTAAAAGATGCTGAAGATCAGTTGGGTGCACGAGTGGGTTACATCGAAC
TGGATCTCAACAGCGGTAAGATCCTTGAGAGTTTTCGCCCCGAAGAACGTTTTCCAATGATGAGCACTTT
TAAAGTTCTGCTATGTGGCGCGGTATTATCCCGTATTGACGCCGGGCAAGAGCAACTCGGTCGCCGCATA
CACTATTCTCAGAATGACTTGGTTGAGTACTCACCAGTCACAGAAAAGCATCTTACGGATGGCATGACAG
TAAGAGAATTATGCAGTGCTGCCATAACCATGAGTGATAACACTGCGGCCAACTTACTTCTGACAACGAT
CGGAGGACCGAAGGAGCTAACCGCTTTTTTGCACAACATGGGGGATCATGTAACTCGCCTTGATCGTTGG
GAACCGGAGCTGAATGAAGCCATACCAAACGACGAGCGTGACACCACGATGCCTGTAGCAATGGCAACAA
CGTTGCGCAAACTATTAACTGGCGAACTACTTACTCTAGCTTCCCGGCAACAATTAATAGACTGGATGGA
GGCGGATAAAGTTGCAGGACCACTTCTGCGCTCGGCCCTTCCGGCTGGCTGGTTTATTGCTGATAAATCT
GGAGCCGGTGAGCGTGGGTCTCGCGGTATCATTGCAGCACTGGGGCCAGATGGTAAGCCCTCCCGTATCG
TAGTTATCTACACGACGGGGAGTCAGGCAACTATGGATGAACGAAATAGACAGATCGCTGAGATAGGTGC
CTCACTGATTAAGCATTGGTAACTGTCAGACCAAGTTTACTCATATATACTTTAGATTGATTTAAAACTT
CATTTTTAATTTAAAAGGATCTAGGTGAAGATCCTTTTTGATAATCTCATGACCAAAATCCCTTAACGTG
AGTTTTCGTTCCACTGAGCGTCAGACCCCGTAGAAAAGATCAAAGGATCTTCTTGAGATCCTTTTTTTCT
GCGCGTAATCTGCTGCTTGCAAACAAAAAAACCACCGCTACCAGCGGTGGTTTGTTTGCCGGATCAAGAG
CTACCAACTCTTTTTCCGAAGGTAACTGGCTTCAGCAGAGCGCAGATACCAAATACTGTTCTTCTAGTGT
AGCCGTAGTTAGGCCACCACTTCAAGAACTCTGTAGCACCGCCTACATACCTCGCTCTGCTAATCCTGTT
ACCAGTGGCTGCTGCCAGTGGCGATAAGTCGTGTCTTACCGGGTTGGACTCAAGACGATAGTTACCGGAT
AAGGCGCAGCGGTCGGGCTGAACGGGGGGTTCGTGCACACAGCCCAGCTTGGAGCGAACGACCTACACCG
AACTGAGATACCTACAGCGTGAGCTATGAGAAAGCGCCACGCTTCCCGAAGGGAGAAAGGCGGACAGGTA
TCCGGTAAGCGGCAGGGTCGGAACAGGAGAGCGCACGAGGGAGCTTCCAGGGGGAAACGCCTGGTATCTT
TATAGTCCTGTCGGGTTTCGCCACCTCTGACTTGAGCGTCGATTTTTGTGATGCTCGTCAGGGGGGCGGA
GCCTATGGAAAAACGCCAGCAACGCGGCCTTTTTACGGTTCCTGGCCTTTTGCTGGCCTTTTGCTCACAT
GGCTCGAC
Features (pLannotate 1.2.2; 8 found; start..end, strand, type, name):
     62..419     +  promoter       SV40 promoter: SV40 enhancer and early promoter
    489..621     +  intron         chimeric intron: chimera between introns from human β-globin and immunoglobulin heavy chain genes
    666..684     +  promoter       T7 promoter: promoter for bacteriophage T7 RNA polymerase
    694..1629    +  CDS            hRluc: Renilla luciferase human codon-optimized
   1706..1754    +  polyA_signal   poly(A) signal: synthetic polyadenylation signal
   1787..1891    +  promoter       AmpR promoter: bla
   1892..2752    +  CDS            AmpR: β-lactamase; bla; confers resistance to ampicillin, carbenicillin, and related antibiotics
   2923..3511    +  rep_origin     ori: high-copy-number ColE1/pMB1/pBR322/pUC origin of replication
