[The description below was written by a language model from this plasmid's Addgene catalogue record and pLannotate feature annotations shown in this document.]
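Description:
psiCHECK-VIM270-gCM is a mammalian expression reporter plasmid built on the psiCHECK-1 backbone and designed to measure how efficiently an siRNA silences its target. It is propagated in E. coli as a high-copy plasmid through a ColE1/pUC-type origin of replication and is selected with ampicillin via the β-lactamase gene under its own bla promoter. The sequenced record is compact, about 3.6 kb, and carries no mammalian selection marker in the annotated features, consistent with use in transient transfection.

The reporter unit consists of the SV40 enhancer and early promoter, followed by a chimeric β-globin/immunoglobulin heavy chain intron that promotes efficient processing and expression of the transcript, then a human codon-optimized Renilla luciferase (hRluc) coding sequence and a synthetic polyadenylation signal. A T7 promoter located just upstream of hRluc also permits in vitro transcription. According to the catalogue entry, a target site fully complementary to the guide strand of an siRNA against human vimentin (VIM) has been inserted into the 3′UTR of the Renilla luciferase transcript. This short insert is not annotated separately in the feature table, but would lie in the gap between the end of hRluc and the poly(A) signal; the exact cloning sites are not recorded.

When the matching siRNA is co-introduced into cells, RISC loaded with the guide strand cleaves the luciferase mRNA at the complementary site, so the drop in Renilla luminescence reports knockdown efficiency. The associated work concerns how chemical modification of the siRNA seed region affects on-target silencing versus off-target effects, and this construct serves as the perfectly matched guide-strand reporter.
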