Addgene plasmid #215868: psiCHECK-VIM270-gCM
Purpose: This plasmid encodes luciferaase which has siRNA binding sites in 3'UTR for detecting the knockdown efficiency of siRNA.
Depositing lab: Kumiko Ui-Tei. Publication: Chemical Modification of the siRNA Seed Region Suppresses Off-Target Effects by Steric Hindrance to Base-Pairing with Targets. Iribe H, Miyamoto K, Takahashi T, Kobayashi Y, Leo J, Aida M, Ui-Tei K. ACS Omega. 2017 May 31;2(5):2055-2064. doi: 10.1021/acsomega.7b00291. Epub 2017 May 12. PubMed 29450406.
Backbone
  Vector backbone: psiCHECK-1
  Vector type: Mammalian Expression
Growth in bacteria
  Bacterial resistance: Ampicillin, 100 μg/mL
  Growth temperature: 37°C
  Growth strain: DH5alpha
  Copy number: High Copy
Gene/Insert
  Gene/Insert name: target site which is completely complementary to guide strand of siRNA for vimentin is inserted to 3'UTR of RLuc
  Species: H. sapiens (human)
  Entrez Gene: VIM
  Cloning method: Restriction Enzyme; 5′ cloning site Unknown (unknown if destroyed)
Terms and licenses: Academic/Nonprofit Terms; Industry Terms: Not Available to Industry
How to cite: psiCHECK-VIM270-gCM was a gift from Kumiko Ui-Tei (Addgene plasmid # 215868 ; http://n2t.net/addgene:215868 ; RRID:Addgene_215868)
